Addgene plasmid #59523: RP132 pUAST EGFP:Or43a
Purpose: N-terminal fusion of EGFP to Drosophila melanogaster Or43a
Depositing lab: Leslie Vosshall. Depositing organization: Rockefeller University. Publication: Atypical membrane topology and heteromeric function of Drosophila odorant receptors in vivo. Benton R, Sachse S, Michnick SW, Vosshall LB. PLoS Biol. 2006 Feb;4(2):e20. Epub 2006 Jan 17. 10.1371/journal.pbio.0040020 PubMed 16402857.
Backbone
  Vector backbone: pUAST
  Backbone size w/o insert (bp): 8904
  Total vector size (bp): 11104
  Vector type: Insect Expression
Growth in bacteria
  Bacterial resistance: Ampicillin, 100 μg/mL
  Growth temperature: 37°C
  Growth strain: DH5alpha
  Copy number: Unknown
Gene/Insert
  Gene/Insert name: EGFP:Or43a (alt names: Or43a; Odorant receptor 43a)
  Species: D. melanogaster (fly)
  Insert size (bp): 2200
  Entrez Gene: Or43a (a.k.a. Dmel_CG1854, 43B.1, 43B1, 43a, AN14, CG1854, DOR43B.1, DOR43a, DOR87, Dmel\CG1854, Dor87, OR43a, Or, Or43A, Or43B.1, Or87, dor87, or43a)
  Tag / fusion protein: EGFP (N terminal on insert)
  Cloning method: Restriction Enzyme; 5′ cloning site EcoRI (destroyed during cloning); 3′ cloning site XhoI (destroyed during cloning)
  Sequencing primers: 5′ Pry1 (5'-ccttagcatgtccgtggggtttgaat-3'); EGFP-C (5'-CATGGTCCTGCTGGAGTTCGTG-3'); 3′ SV40-splice-R2 (5'-CACAAACAATTAGAATCAGTAG-3')
Terms and licenses: Academic/Nonprofit Terms; Industry Terms: Not Available to Industry
How to cite: RP132 pUAST EGFP:Or43a was a gift from Leslie Vosshall (Addgene plasmid # 59523 ; http://n2t.net/addgene:59523 ; RRID:Addgene_59523)
