[The description below was written by a language model from this plasmid's Addgene catalogue record.]
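Description:
RP132 pUAST EGFP:Or43a is an insect expression plasmid built on the pUAST backbone, the classic Drosophila vector for GAL4/UAS-driven transgene expression. The backbone accounts for about 8.9 kb of the roughly 11.1 kb total. It is propagated in standard E. coli cloning strains under ampicillin selection; its copy number is not recorded. No feature table accompanies the entry, so individual backbone elements are not itemised. In general, though, pUAST provides GAL4-responsive upstream activating sequences ahead of a minimal promoter, an SV40-derived 3′ processing region (consistent with the SV40 splice sequencing primer listed), and P-element ends with a mini-white eye-colour marker for germline transformation and identification of transgenic flies.

The payload is an approximately 2.2 kb insert encoding Drosophila melanogaster odorant receptor 43a (Or43a, CG1854) with EGFP fused to its N-terminus. It was introduced by restriction cloning between the EcoRI and XhoI positions of the polylinker, and both sites were destroyed in the process. Because expression depends on GAL4, the fusion protein is produced only in cells or tissues where a GAL4 driver is active, such as selected olfactory sensory neurons in crossed fly lines.

The N-terminal fluorescent tag allows the receptor's expression and subcellular localisation to be followed. It also serves as a defined epitope at the amino terminus, which suits the associated study of the unusual membrane topology and heteromeric function of Drosophila odorant receptors in vivo. The record does not detail any linker between EGFP and Or43a.
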