>Addgene plasmid #59523 | RP132 pUAST EGFP:Or43a | addgene partial sequence | sequence record 95546 | EGFP-C 5'-CATGGTCCTGCTGGAGTTCGTG-3'
CTCTCGGCATGGACGAGCTGTACAAGGAATTCATGACAATCGAGGATATCGGCCTGGTGGGCATCAACGT
GCGGATGTGGCGACACTTGGCCGTGCTGTACCCCACTCCGGGCTCCAGCTGGCGCAAGTTCGCCTTCGTG
CTGCCGGTGACTGCGATGAATCTGATGCAGTTCGTCTACCTGCTGCGGATGTGGGGCGACCTGCCCGCCT
TCATTCTGAACATGTTCTTCTTCTCGGCCATTTTCAACGCCCTGATGCGCACGTGGCTGGTCATAATCAA
GCGGCGCCAGTTCGAGGAGTTTCTCGGCCAACTGGCCACTCTGTTCCATTCGATTCTCGACTCCACCGAC
GAGTGGGGGCGTGGCATCCTGCGGAGGGCGGAACGGGAGGCTCGGAACCTGGCCATCCTTAATTTGAGTG
CCTCCTTCCTGGACATTGTCGGTGCTCTGGTATCGCCGCTTTTCAGGGAGGAGAGAGCTCATCCCTTCGG
CGTAGCTCTACCAGGAGTGAGCATGACCAGTTCACCCGTCTACGAGGTTATCTACTTGGCCCAACTGCCT
ACGCCCCTGCTGCTGTCCATGATGTACATGCCTTTCGTCAGCCTTTTTGCCGGCCTGGCCATCTTTGGGA
AGGCCATGCTGCAGATCCTGGTACACAGGCTGGGCCAGATTGGCGGAGAAGAGCAGTCGGAGGAGGAGCG
CTTCCAAAGGCTGGCCTCCTGCATTGCGTACCACACGCAGGTGATGCGCTATGTGTGGCAGCTCAACAAA
CTGGTGGCCAACATTGTGGCGGTGGAAGCAATTATTTTTGGCTCGATAATCTGCTCACTGCTCTTCTGTC
TGAATATTATAACCTCACCCACCCAGGTGATCTCGATAGTGATGTACATTCTGACCATGCTGTACGTTCT
CTTCACCTACTACAATCGG
