>Addgene plasmid #59523 | RP132 pUAST EGFP:Or43a | addgene partial sequence | sequence record 95553 | Pry1 5'-ccttagcatgtccgtggggtttgaat-3'
CGCAAAGCTTGGCTGCATCCAACGCGTTGGGAGCTCTCCGGATCCAAGCTTGCATGCCTGCAGGTCGGAG
TACTGTCCTCCGAGCGGAGTACTGTCCTCCGAGCGGAGTACTGTCCTCCGAGCGGAGTACTGTCCTCCGA
GCGGAGTACTGTCCTCCGAGCGGAGACTCTAGCGAGCGCCGGAGTATAAATAGAGGCGCTTCGTCTACGG
AGCGACAATTCAATTCAAACAAGCAAAGTGAACACGTCGCTAAGCGAAAGCTAAGCAAATAAACAAGCGC
AGCTGAACAAGCTAAACAATCTGCAGTAAAGTGCAAGTTAAAGTGAATCAATTAAAAGTAACCAGCAACC
AAGTAAATCAACTGCAACTACTGAAATCTGCCAAGAAGTAATTATTGAATACAAGAAGAGAACTCTGAAT
AGGGAATTGGGAATTGCAAAACATGGTGAGCAAGGGCGAGGAGCTGTTCACCGGGGTGGTGCCCATCCTG
GTCGAGCTGGACGGCGACGTAAACGGCCACAAGTTCAGCGTGTCCGGCGAGGGCGAGGGCGATGCCACCT
ACGGCAAGCTGACCCTGAAGTTCATCTGCACCACCGGCAAGCTGCCCGTGCCCTGGCCCACCCTCGTGAC
CACCCTGACCTACGGCGTGCAGTGCTTCAGCCGCTACCCCGACCACATGAAGCAGCACGACTTCTTCAAG
TCCGCCATGCCCGAAGGCTACGTCCAGGAGCGCACCATCTTCTTCAAGGACGACGGCAACTACAAGACCC
GCGCCGAGGTGAAGTTCGAGGGCGACACCCTGGTGAACCGCATCGAGCTGAAGGGCATCGACTTCAAGGA
GGACGGCAACATCCTGGGGCACAAGCTGGAGTACAACTACAACAGCCACAACGTCTATATCATGGCCGAC
AAGCAGAAGAACGGCATCAAGGTGAACTTC
