>Addgene plasmid #59523 | RP132 pUAST EGFP:Or43a | addgene partial sequence | sequence record 95565 | SV40-splice-R2 5'-CACAAACAATTAGAATCAGTAG-3'
CTTAAAAATTTTATATTTACCTTAGAGCTTTAAATCTCTGTAGGTAGTTTGTCCAATTATGTCACACCAC
AGAAGTAAGGTTCCTTCACAAAGATCCTCTAGAGGTACCCTCGACTTATTTGCCAGTGACGCCACGCAGC
ATGGTAAAGTAGGAGTAGGACGCATTCAACAGACTCTGGAACATGGCCAATGTCATGGGGTAAACGTTGC
CGACTCTTATCTCCATCGGGTGTTGTGTTTGCATCAAGAAGATCAGGAGGGTTTTGCGAAACCGAGTTCC
TGCCTCGTACCAGGGCACATTGTAAACAGCCTCCGCCACCCGGTTGTTCTCGAGGCATATTTCATTGGCC
CGATTGTAGTAGGTGAAGAGAACGTACAGCATGGTCAGAATGTACATCACTATCGAGATCACCTGGGTGG
GTGAGGTTATAATATTCAGACAGAAGAGCAGTGAGCAGATTATCGAGCCAAAAATAATTGCTTCCACCGC
CACAATGTTGGCCACCAGTTTGTTGAGCTGCCACACATAGCGCATCACCTGCGTGTGGTACGCAATGCAG
GAGGCCAGCCTTTGGAAGCGCTCCTCCTCCGACTGCTCTTCTCCGCCAATCTGGCCCAGCCTGTGTACCA
GGATCTGCAGCATGGCCTTCCCAAAGATGGCCAGGCCGGCAAAAAGGCTGACGAAAGGCATGTACATCAT
GGACAGCAGCAGGGGCGTAGGCAGTTGGGCCAAGTAGATAACCTCGTAGACGGGTGAACTGGTCATGCTC
ACTCCTGGTAGAGCTACGCCGAAGGGATGAGCTCTCTCCTCCCTGAAAAGCGGCGATACCAGAGCACCGA
CAATGTCCAGGAAGGAGGCACTCAAATTAAGGATGGCCAGGTTCCGAGCCTCCCGTTCCGCCCTCCGCAG
GATGCCACGCCCC
